>Addgene plasmid #11105 | IKK-2 S177E S181E | addgene full sequence | sequence record 247618 | Addgene NGS Result
CTTCCGCTTCCTCGCTCACTGACTCGCTGCGCTCGGTCGTTCGGCTGCGGCGAGCGGTATCAGCTCACTC
AAAGGCGGTAATACGGTTATCCACAGAATCAGGGGATAACGCAGGAAAGAACATGTGAGCAAAAGGCCAG
CAAAAGGCCAGGAACCGTAAAAAGGCCGCGTTGCTGGCGTTTTTCCATAGGCTCCGCCCCCCTGACGAGC
ATCACAAAAATCGACGCTCAAGTCAGAGGTGGCGAAACCCGACAGGACTATAAAGATACCAGGCGTTTCC
CCCTGGAAGCTCCCTCGTGCGCTCTCCTGTTCCGACCCTGCCGCTTACCGGATACCTGTCCGCCTTTCTC
CCTTCGGGAAGCGTGGCGCTTTCTCATAGCTCACGCTGTAGGTATCTCAGTTCGGTGTAGGTCGTTCGCT
CCAAGCTGGGCTGTGTGCACGAACCCCCCGTTCAGCCCGACCGCTGCGCCTTATCCGGTAACTATCGTCT
TGAGTCCAACCCGGTAAGACACGACTTATCGCCACTGGCAGCAGCCACTGGTAACAGGATTAGCAGAGCG
AGGTATGTAGGCGGTGCTACAGAGTTCTTGAAGTGGTGGCCTAACTACGGCTACACTAGAAGAACAGTAT
TTGGTATCTGCGCTCTGCTGAAGCCAGTTACCTTCGGAAAAAGAGTTGGTAGCTCTTGATCCGGCAAACA
AACCACCGCTGGTAGCGGTGGTTTTTTTGTTTGCAAGCAGCAGATTACGCGCAGAAAAAAAGGATCTCAA
GAAGATCCTTTGATCTTTTCTACGGGGTCTGACGCTCAGTGGAACGAAAACTCACGTTAAGGGATTTTGG
TCATGAGATTATCAAAAAGGATCTTCACCTAGATCCTTTTAAATTAAAAATGAAGTTTTAAATCAATCTA
AAGTATATATGAGTAAACTTGGTCTGACAGTTACCAATGCTTAATCAGTGAGGCACCTATCTCAGCGATC
TGTCTATTTCGTTCATCCATAGTTGCCTGACTCCCCGTCGTGTAGATAACTACGATACGGGAGGGCTTAC
CATCTGGCCCCAGTGCTGCAATGATACCGCGAGACCCACGCTCACCGGCTCCAGATTTATCAGCAATAAA
CCAGCCAGCCGGAAGGGCCGAGCGCAGAAGTGGTCCTGCAACTTTATCCGCCTCCATCCAGTCTATTAAT
TGTTGCCGGGAAGCTAGAGTAAGTAGTTCGCCAGTTAATAGTTTGCGCAACGTTGTTGCCATTGCTACAG
GCATCGTGGTGTCACGCTCGTCGTTTGGTATGGCTTCATTCAGCTCCGGTTCCCAACGATCAAGGCGAGT
TACATGATCCCCCATGTTGTGCAAAAAAGCGGTTAGCTCCTTCGGTCCTCCGATCGTTGTCAGAAGTAAG
TTGGCCGCAGTGTTATCACTCATGGTTATGGCAGCACTGCATAATTCTCTTACTGTCATGCCATCCGTAA
GATGCTTTTCTGTGACTGGTGAGTACTCAACCAAGTCATTCTGAGAATAGTGTATGCGGCGACCGAGTTG
CTCTTGCCCGGCGTCAATACGGGATAATACCGCGCCACATAGCAGAACTTTAAAAGTGCTCATCATTGGA
AAACGTTCTTCGGGGCGAAAACTCTCAAGGATCTTACCGCTGTTGAGATCCAGTTCGATGTAACCCACTC
GTGCACCCAACTGATCTTCAGCATCTTTTACTTTCACCAGCGTTTCTGGGTGAGCAAAAACAGGAAGGCA
AAATGCCGCAAAAAAGGGAATAAGGGCGACACGGAAATGTTGAATACTCATACTCTTCCTTTTTCAATAT
TATTGAAGCATTTATCAGGGTTATTGTCTCATGAGCGGATACATATTTGAATGTATTTAGAAAAATAAAC
AAATAGGGGTTCCGCGCACATTTCCCCGAAAAGTGCCACCTG
[124 nt withheld, positions 1933-2056]
C
[91 nt withheld, positions 2058-2148]
A
[49 nt withheld, positions 2150-2198]
CCTTTGACGTTGGAGTCCACGTTCTTT
[37 nt withheld, positions 2226-2262]
ACCCTATCTCGGTCTATTCTTTTGATTTATAAGGGATTTTGCCGATTTCGGCCTATTGGTTAAAAAATGA
GCTGATTTAACAAAAATTTAACGCGAATTTTAACAAAATATTAACGCTTACAATTTCCATTCGCCATTCA
GGCTGCGCAACTGTTGGGAAGGGCGATCGGTGCGGGCCTCTTCGCTATTACGCCAGCTGGCGAAAGGGGG
ATGTGCTGCAAGGCGATTAAGTTGGGTAACGCCAGGGTTTTCCCAGTCACGACGTTGTAAAACGACGGCC
AGTGCCAAGCTGATCTATACATTGAATCAATATTGGCAATTAGCCATATTAGTCATTGGTTATATAGCAT
AAATCAATATTGGCTATTGGCCATTGCATACGTTGTATCTATATCATAATATGTACATTTATATTGGCTC
ATGTCCAATATGACCGCCATGTTGACATTGATTATTGACTAGTTATTAATAGTAATCAATTACGGGGTCA
TTAGTTCATAGCCCATATATGGAGTTCCGCGTTACATAACTTACGGTAAATGGCCCGCCTGGCTGACCGC
CCAACGACCCCCGCCCATTGACGTCAATAATGACGTATGTTCCCATAGTAACGCCAATAGGGACTTTCCA
TTGACGTCAATGGGTGGAGTATTTACGGTAAACTGCCCACTTGGCAGTACATCAAGTGTATCATATGCCA
AGTCCGCCCCCTATTGACGTCAATGACGGTAAATGGCCCGCCTGGCATTATGCCCAGTACATGACCTTAC
GGGACTTTCCTACTTGGCAGTACATCTACGTATTAGTCATCGCTATTACCATGGTGATGCGGTTTTGGCA
GTACACCAATGGGCGTGGATAGCGGTTTGACTCACGGGGATTTCCAAGTCTCCACCCCATTGACGTCAAT
GGGAGTTTGTTTTGGCACCAAAATCAACGGGACTTTCCAAAATGTCGTAATAACCCCGCCCCGTTGACGC
AAATGGGCGGTAGGCGTGTACGGTGGGAGGTCTATATAAGCAGAGCTCGTTTAGTGAACCGTCAGAATTG
ATCTACCATGGACTACAAAGACGATGACGACAAGCTTGCGGCCGCAATGAGCTGGTCACCTTCCCTGACA
ACGCAGACATGTGGGGCCTGGGAAATGAAAGAGCGCCTTGGGACAGGGGGATTTGGAAATGTCATCCGAT
GGCACAATCAGGAAACAGGTGAGCAGATTGCCATCAAGCAGTGCCGGCAGGAGCTCAGCCCCCGGAACCG
AGAGCGGTGGTGCCTGGAGATCCAGATCATGAGAAGGCTGACCCACCCCAATGTGGTGGCTGCCCGAGAT
GTCCCTGAGGGGATGCAGAACTTGGCGCCCAATGACCTGCCCCTGCTGGCCATGGAGTACTGCCAAGGAG
GAGATCTCCGGAAGTACCTGAACCAGTTTGAGAACTGCTGTGGTCTGCGGGAAGGTGCCATCCTCACCTT
GCTGAGTGACATTGCCTCTGCGCTTAGATACCTTCATGAAAACAGAATCATCCATCGGGATCTAAAGCCA
GAAAACATCGTCCTGCAGCAAGGAGAACAGAGGTTAATACACAAAATTATTGACCTAGGATATGCCAAGG
AGCTGGATCAGGGCGAACTTTGCACAGAATTCGTGGGGACCCTGCAGTACCTGGCCCCAGAGCTACTGGA
GCAGCAGAAGTACACAGTGACCGTCGACTACTGGAGCTTCGGCACCCTGGCCTTTGAGTGCATCACGGGC
TTCCGGCCCTTCCTCCCCAACTGGCAGCCCGTGCAGTGGCATTCAAAAGTGCGGCAGAAGAGTGAGGTGG
ACATTGTTGTTAGCGAAGACTTGAATGGAACGGTGAAGTTTTCAAGCTCTTTACCCTACCCCAATAATCT
TAACAGTGTCCTGGCTGAGCGACTGGAGAAGTGGCTGCAACTGATGCTGATGTGGCACCCCCGACAGAGG
GGCACGGATCCCACGTATGGGCCCAATGGCTGCTTCAAGGCCCTGGATGACATCTTAAACTTAAAGTTGG
TTCATATCTTGAACATGGTCACGGGCACCATCCACACCTACCCTGTGACAGAGGATGAGAGTCTGCAGAG
CTTGAAGGCCAGAATCCAACAGGACACGGGCATCCCAGAGGAGGACCAGGAGCTGCTGCAGGAAGCGGGC
CTGGCGTTGATCCCCGATAAGCCTGCCACTCAGTGTATTTCAGACGGCAAGTTAAATGAGGGCCACACAT
TGGACATGGATCTTGTTTTTCTCTTTGACAACAGTAAAATCACCTATGAGACTCAGATCTCCCCACGGCC
CCAACCTGAAAGTGTCAGCTGTATCCTTCAAGAGCCCAAGAGGAATCTCGCCTTCTTCCAGCTGAGGAAG
GTGTGGGGCCAGGTCTGGCACAGCATCCAGACCCTGAAGGAAGATTGCAACCGGCTGCAGCAGGGACAGC
GAGCCGCCATGATGAATCTCCTCCGAAACAACAGCTGCCTCTCCAAAATGAAGAATTCCATGGCTTCCAT
GTCTCAGCAGCTCAAGGCCAAGTTGGATTTCTTCAAAACCAGCATCCAGATTGACCTGGAGAAGTACAGC
GAGCAAACCGAGTTTGGGATCACATCAGATAAACTGCTGCTGGCCTGGAGGGAAATGGAGCAGGCTGTGG
AGCTCTGTGGGCGGGAGAACGAAGTGAAACTCCTGGTAGAACGGATGATGGCTCTGCAGACCGACATTGT
GGACTTACAGAGGAGCCCCATGGGCCGGAAGCAGGGGGGAACGCTGGACGACCTAGAGGAGCAAGCAAGG
GAGCTGTACAGGAGACTAAGGGAAAAACCTCGAGACCAGCGAACTGAGGGTGACAGTCAGGAAATGGTAC
GGCTGCTGCTTCAGGCAATTCAGAGCTTCGAGAAGAAAGTGCGAGTGATCTATACGCAGCTCAGTAAAAC
TGTGGTTTGCAAGCAGAAGGCGCTGGAACTGTTGCCCAAGGTGGAAGAGGTGGTGAGCTTAATGAATGAG
GATGAGAAGACTGTTGTCCGGCTGCAGGAGAAGCGGCAGAAGGAGCTCTGGAATCTCCTGAAGATTGCTT
GTAGCAAGGTCCGTGGTCCTGTCAGTGGAAGCCCGGATAGCATGAATGCCTCTCGACTTAGCCAGCCTGG
GCAGCTGATGTCTCAGCCCTCCACGGCCTCCAACAGCTTACCTGAGCCAGCCAAGAAGAGTGAAGAACTG
GTGGCTGAAGCACATAACCTCTGCACCCTGCTAGAAAATGCCATACAGGACACTGTGAGGGAACAAGACC
AGAGTTTCACGGCCCTAGACTGGAGCTGGTTACAGACGGAAGAAGAAGAGCACAGCTGCCTGGAGCAGGC
CTCATGATGTGGGGGGACTCGACCCCCTGACATGGGGCAGCCCATAGCAGGCCTTGTGCGGTGGGGGGAC
TCGACCCCCTGACATGGGGCTGCCTGGAGCAGGCCGCGTGACGTGGGGCTGCCTGGCCGCGGCTCTCACA
TGGTGGTTCCTGCTGCACTGATGGCCCAGGGGTCTCTGGTATCCAGATGGAGCTCTCGCTTCCTCAGCAG
CTGTGACTTTCACCCGTCGACTTGGGCTAGAGCGGCCGCGAATTCATCGATAGATCTGATATCGGTACCA
GTCGACTCTAGAGGATCCCGGGTGGCATCCCTGTGACCCCTCCCCAGTGCCTCTCCTGGCCCTGGAAGTT
GCCACTCCAGTGCCCACCAGCCTTGTCCTAATAAAATTAAGTTGCATCATTTTGTCTGACTAGGTGTCCT
TCTATAATATTATGGGGTGGAGGGGGGTGGTATGGAGCAAGGGGCAAGTTGGGAAGACAACCTGTAGGGC
CTGCGGGGTCTATTGGGAACCAAGCTGGAGTGCAGTGGCACAATCTTGGCTCACTGCAATCTCCGCCTCC
TGGGTTCAAGCGATTCTCCTGCCTCAGCCTCCCGAGTTGTTGGGATTCCAGGCATGCATGACCAGGCTCA
GCTAATTTTTGTTTTTTTGGTAGAGACGGGGTTTCACCATATTGGCCAGGCTGGTCTCCAACTCCTAATC
TCAGGTGATCTACCCACCTTGGCCTCCCAAATTGCTGGGATTACAGGCGTGAACCACTGCTCCCTTCCCT
GTCCTTCTGATTTTAAAATAACTATACCAGCAGGAGGACGTCCAGACACAGCATAGGCTACCTGGCCATG
CCCAACCGGTGGGACATTTGAGTTGCTTGCTTGGCACTGTCCTCTCATGCGTTGGGTCCACTCAGTAGAT
GCCTGTTGAATTGGGTACGCGGCCAGCTTGGCTGTGGAATGTGTGTCAGTTAGGGTGTGGAAAGTCCCCA
GGCTCCCCAGCAGGCAGAAGTATGCAAAGCATGCATCTCAATTAGTCAGCAACCAGGTGTGGAAAGTCCC
CAGGCTCCCCAGCAGGCAGAAGTATGCAAAGCATGCATCTCAATTAGTCAGCAACCATAGTCCCGCCCCT
AACTCCGCCCATCCCGCCCCTAACTCCGCCCAGTTCCGCCCATTCTCCGCCCCATGGCTGACTAATTTTT
TTTATTTATGCAGAGGCCGAGGCCGCCTCGGCCTCTGAGCTATTCCAGAAGTAGTGAGGAGGCTTTTTTG
GAGGCCTAGGCTTTTGCAAAAAGCTCCTCGAGGAACTGAAAAACCAGAAAGTTAATTCCCTATAGTGAGT
CGTATTAAATTCGTAATCATGTCATAGCTGTTTCCTGTGTGAAATTGTTATCCGCTCACAATTCCACACA
ACATACGAGCCGGAAGCATAAAGTGTAAAGCCTGGGGTGCCTAATGAGTGAGCTAACTCACATTAATTGC
GTTGCGCTCACTGCCCGCTTTCCAGTCGGGAAACCTGTCGTGCCAGCTGCATTAATGAATCGGCCAACGC
GCGGGGAGAGGCGGTTTGCGTATTGGGCGCT
Features (pLannotate 1.2.2; 17 found; start..end, strand, type, name):
    182..770     -  rep_origin     ori: high-copy-number ColE1/pMB1/pBR322/pUC origin of replication
    941..1801    -  CDS            AmpR: β-lactamase; bla; confers resistance to ampicillin, carbenicillin, and related antibiotics
   1802..1906    -  promoter       AmpR promoter: bla
   1933..2361    +  rep_origin     f1 ori (sequence partly withheld): f1 bacteriophage origin of replication; arrow indicates direction of (+) strand synthesis
   2392..2546    -  CDS            lacZα (fragment): LacZα fragment of β-galactosidase; lacZ fragment
   2706..3085    +  enhancer       CMV enhancer: human cytomegalovirus immediate early enhancer
   3087..3286    +  promoter       CMV promoter: human cytomegalovirus (CMV) immediate early promoter
   3322..3342    +  CDS            3xFLAG (fragment): three tandem FLAG® epitope tags
   3359..5626    +  CDS            IKBKB: IKKB_HUMAN - Also known as IKKB. Experimental evidence at protein level: Swiss-Prot protein existence level 1. Serine kinase that plays an essential role in the NF-kappa-B signaling pathway which is activated by multiple stimuli such as inflammatory cytokines, bacterial or viral products, DNA damages or other cellular stresses (PubMed:30337470). Acts as part of the canonical IKK complex in the conventional pathway of NF-kappa-B activation. Phosphorylates inhibitors of NF-kappa-B on 2 critical serine residues. These modifications allow polyubiquitination of the inhibitors and subsequent degrada
   5903..5921    -  misc_feature   MCS (fragment): pUC18/19 multiple cloning site
   5922..6544    +  polyA_signal   hGH poly(A) signal: human growth hormone polyadenylation signal
   6573..6902    +  promoter       SV40 promoter: SV40 enhancer and early promoter
   6941..6959    -  promoter       T7 promoter: promoter for bacteriophage T7 RNA polymerase
   6997..7013    -  protein_bind   lac operator: The lac repressor binds to the lac operator to inhibit transcription in E. coli. This inhibition can be relieved by adding lactose or isopropyl-β-D-thiogalactopyranoside (IPTG). lac repressor encoded by lacI
   7021..7051    -  promoter       lac promoter: promoter for the E. coli lac operon
   7066..7087    -  protein_bind   CAP binding site: CAP binding activates transcription in the presence of cAMP. E. coli catabolite activator protein
   7100..7192    -  CDS            lacI (fragment): lac repressor; lacI; The lac repressor binds to the lac operator to inhibit transcription in E. coli. This inhibition can be relieved by adding lactose or isopropyl-β-D-thiogalactopyranoside (IPTG).
