[The description below was written by a language model from this plasmid's Addgene catalogue record and pLannotate feature annotations shown in this document.]
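Description:
IKK-2 S177E S181E is a mammalian expression plasmid built on the pCMV2 backbone (about 4.7 kb) that carries a roughly 2.3 kb human IKK-2 cDNA (IKBKB, also called IKK-beta), giving a sequenced construct of about 7.2 kb. It is propagated in E. coli as a high-copy plasmid through a ColE1/pUC-type origin and selected with ampicillin via the β-lactamase gene and its native promoter. An f1 phage origin is also present, along with remnants of lac-derived cloning sequences (lacZα and lacI fragments, lac promoter and operator, CAP site, a T7 promoter and a piece of the pUC polylinker). These appear to be backbone leftovers rather than functional parts of the expression unit.

The payload is driven by the human cytomegalovirus immediate early enhancer and promoter. This is followed by a short FLAG epitope sequence supplied by the backbone (annotated as a fragment of a 3xFLAG element, consistent with a single tag) that is fused to the N terminus of the kinase. The transcript is terminated by the human growth hormone polyadenylation signal. An SV40 enhancer/early promoter region lies downstream, but the feature table shows no mammalian selection marker associated with it, so the plasmid appears suited to transient transfection.

The insert carries two substitutions, S177E and S181E, which the record describes as making the kinase constitutively active. IKK-2 is the serine kinase of the canonical IKK complex that phosphorylates IκB inhibitors, leading to their degradation and NF-κB activation. The construct is therefore used to turn on NF-κB signalling without upstream cytokine stimulation, and the FLAG tag allows detection or immunoprecipitation of the expressed protein.
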