Addgene plasmid #11105: IKK-2 S177E S181E
Purpose: Mammalian expression of constitutively active human IKK-2
Depositing lab: Anjana Rao. Depositing organization: Boston Children's Hospital. Publication: IKK-1 and IKK-2: cytokine-activated IkappaB kinases essential for NF-kappaB activation. Mercurio F, Zhu H, Murray BW, Shevchenko A, Bennett BL, Li J, Young DB, Barbosa M, Mann M, Manning A, Rao A. Science. 1997 Oct 31. 278(5339):860-6. 10.1126/science.278.5339.860 PubMed 9346484.
Backbone
  Vector backbone: pCMV2
  Backbone size w/o insert (bp): 4700
  Vector type: Mammalian Expression
Growth in bacteria
  Bacterial resistance: Ampicillin, 100 μg/mL
  Growth temperature: 37°C
  Growth strain: DH5alpha
  Copy number: High Copy
Gene/Insert
  Gene/Insert name: IKK-2
  Species: H. sapiens (human)
  Insert size (bp): 2300
  Mutation: S177E and S181E, constitutively active
  Entrez Gene: IKBKB (a.k.a. IKK-2, IKK-beta, IKK2, IKKB, IMD15, IMD15A, IMD15B, NFKBIKB)
  Tag / fusion protein: FLAG (N terminal on backbone)
  Cloning method: Restriction Enzyme
  Sequencing primers: 5′ CMV-F
Terms and licenses: Academic/Nonprofit Terms; Industry Terms: Not Available to Industry
How to cite: IKK-2 S177E S181E was a gift from Anjana Rao (Addgene plasmid # 11105 ; http://n2t.net/addgene:11105 ; RRID:Addgene_11105)
