>Addgene plasmid #11105 | IKK-2 S177E S181E | depositor partial sequence | sequence record 75398 | Partial assembled sequence for IKK-2 insert
GAGCTCGTTTAGTGACCGTCAGAATTGATCTACCATGGACTACAAAGACGATGACGACAAGCTTGCGGCC
GCAATGAGCTGGTCACCTTCCCTGACAACGCAGACATGTGGGGCCTGGGAAATGAAAGAGCGCCTTGGGA
CAGGGGGATTTGGAAATGTCATCCGATGGCACAATCAGGAAACAGGTGAGCAGATTGCCATCAAGCAGTG
CCGGCAGGAGCTCAGCCCCCGGAACCGAGAGCGGTGGTGCCTGGAGATCCAGATCATGAGAAGGCTGACC
CACCCCAATGTGGTGGCTGCCCGAGATGTCCCTGAGGGGATGCAGAACTTGGCGCCCAATGACCTGCCCC
TGCTGGCCATGGAGTACTGCCAAGGAGGAGATCTCCGGAAGTACCTGAACCAGTTTGAGAACTGCTGTGG
TCTGCGGGAAGGTGCCATCCTCACCTTGCTGAGTGACATTGCCTCTGCGCTTAGATACCTTCATGAAAAC
AGAATCATCCATCGGGATCTAAAGCCAGAAAACATCGTCCTGCAGCAAGGAGAACAGAGGTTAATACACA
AAATTATTGACCTAGGATATGCCAAGGAGCTGGATCAGGGCGAACTTTGCACAGAATTCGTGGGGACCCT
GCAGTACCTGGCCCCAGAGCTACTGGAGCAGCAGAAGTACACAGTGACCGTCGACTACTGGAGCTTCGGC
ACCCTGGCCTTTGAGTGCATCACGGGCTTCCGGCCCTTCCTCCCCAACTGGCAGCCCGTGCAGTGGCATT
CAAAAGTGCGGCAGAAGAGTGAGGTGGACATTGTTGTTAGCGAAGACTTGAATGGAACGGTGAAGTTTTC
AAGCTCTTTACCCTACCCCAATAATCTTAACAGTGTCCTGGCTGAGCGACTGGAGAAGTGGCTGCAACTG
ATGCTGATGTGGCACCCCCGACAGAGGGGCACGGATCCCACGTATGGGCCCAATGGCTGCTTCAAGGCCC
TGGATGACATCTTAAACTTAAAGTTGGTTCATATCTTGAACATGGTCACGGGCACCATCCACACCTACCC
TGTGACAGAGGATGAGAGTCTGCAGAGCTTGAAGGCCAGAATCCAACAGGACACGGGCATCCCAGAGGAG
GACCAGGAGCTGCTGCAGGAAGCGGGCCTGGCGTTGATCCCCGATAAGCCTGCCACTCAGTGTATTTCAG
ACGGCAAGTTAAATGAGGGCCACACATTGGACATGGATCTTGTTTTTCTCTTTGACAACAGTAAAATCAC
CTATGAGACTCAGATCTCCCCACGGCCCCAACCTGAAAGTGTCAGCTGTATCCTTCAAGAGCCCAAGAGG
AATCTCGCCTTCTTCCAGCTGAGGAAGGTGTGGGGCCAGGTCTGGCACAGCATCCAGACCCTGAAGGAAG
ATTGCAACCGGCTGCAGCAGGGACAGCGAGCCGCCATGATGAATCTCCTCCGAAACAACAGCTGCCTCTC
CAAAATGAAGAATTCCATGGCTTCCATGTCTCAGCAGCTCAAGGCCAAGTTGGATTTCTTCAAAACCAGC
ATCCAGATTGACCTGGAGAAGTACAGCGAGCAAACCGAGTTTGGGATCACATCAGATAAACTGCTGCTGG
CCTGGAGGGAAATGGAGCAGGCTGTGGAGCTCTGTGGGCGGGAGAACGAAGTGAAACTCCTGGTAGAACG
GATGATGGCTCTGCAGACCGACATTGTGGACTTACAGAGGAGCCCCATGGGCCGGAAGCAGGGGGGAACG
CTGGACGACCTAGAGGAGCAAGCAAGGGAGCTGTACAGGAGACTAAGGGAAAAACCTCGAGACCAGCGAA
CTGAGGGTGACAGTCAGGAAATGGTACGGCTGCTGCTTCAGGCAATTCAGAGCTTCGAGAAGAAAGTGCG
AGTGATCTATACGCAGCTCAGTAAAACTGTGGTTTGCAAGCAGAAGGCGCTGGAACTGTTGCCCAAGGTG
GAAGAGGTGGTGAGCTTAATGAATGAGGATGAGAAGACTGTTGTCCGGCTGCAGGAGAAGCGGCAGAAGG
AGCTCTGGAATCTCCTGAAGATTGCTTGTAGCAAGGTCCGTGGTCCTGTCAGTGGAAGCCCGGATAGCAT
GAATGCCTCTCGACTTAGCCAGCCTGGGCAGCTGATGTCTCAGCCCTCCACGGCCTCCAACAGCTTACCT
GAGCCAGCCAAGAAGAGTGAAGAACTGGTGGCTGAAGCACATAACCTCTGCACCCTGCTAGAAAATGCCA
TACAGGACACTGTGAGGGAACAAGACCAGAGTTTCACGGCCCTAGACTGGAGCTGGTTACAGACGGAAGA
AGAAGAGCACAGCTGCCTGGAGCA
