>Addgene plasmid #11105 | IKK-2 S177E S181E | addgene partial sequence | sequence record 93997 | CMV-F 5'-CGCAAATGGGCGGTAGGCGTG-3'
TTAGTGAACCGTCAGAATTGATCTACCATGGACTACAAAGACGATGACGACAAGCTTGCGGCCGCAATGA
GCTGGTCACCTTCCCTGACAACGCAGACATGTGGGGCCTGGGAAATGAAAGAGCGCCTTGGGACAGGGGG
ATTTGGAAATGTCATCCGATGGCACAATCAGGAAACAGGTGAGCAGATTGCCATCAAGCAGTGCCGGCAG
GAGCTCAGCCCCCGGAACCGAGAGCGGTGGTGCCTGGAGATCCAGATCATGAGAAGGCTGACCCACCCCA
ATGTGGTGGCTGCCCGAGATGTCCCTGAGGGGATGCAGAACTTGGCGCCCAATGACCTGCCCCTGCTGGC
CATGGAGTACTGCCAAGGAGGAGATCTCCGGAAGTACCTGAACCAGTTTGAGAACTGCTGTGGTCTGCGG
GAAGGTGCCATCCTCACCTTGCTGAGTGACATTGCCTCTGCGCTTAGATACCTTCATGAAAACAGAATCA
TCCATCGGGATCTAAAGCCAGAAAACATCGTCCTGCAGCAAGGAGAACAGAGGTTAATACACAAAATTAT
TGACCTAGGATATGCCAAGGAGCTGGATCAGGGCGAACTTTGCACAGAATTCGTGGGGACCCTGCAGTAC
CTGGCCCCAGAGCTACTGGAGCAGCAGAAGTACACAGTGACCGTCGACTACTGGAGCTTCGGCACCCTGG
CCTTTGAGTGCATCACGGGCTTCCGGCCCTTCCTCCCCAACTGGCAGCCCGTGCAGTGGCATTCAAAAGT
GCGGCAGAAGAGTGAGGTGGACATTGTTGTTAGCGAAGACTTGAATGGAACGGTGAAGTTTTCAAGCTCT
TTACCCTACCCCAATAATCTTAACAGTGTCCTGGCTGA
