>Addgene plasmid #11105 | IKK-2 S177E S181E | addgene partial sequence | sequence record 93999 | hGH-PA-R 5'-CCAGCTTGGTTCCCAATAGA-3'
ACTTGCCCCTTGCTCCATACCACCCCCCTCCACCCCATAATATTATAGAAGGACACCTAGTCAGACAAAA
TGATGCAACTTAATTTTATTAGGACAAGGCTGGTGGGCACTGGAGTGGCAACTTCCAGGGCCAGGAGAGG
CACTGGGGAGGGGTCACAGGGATGCCACCCGGGATCCTCTAGAGTCGACTGGTACCGATATCAGATCTAT
CGATGAATTCGCGGCCGCTCTAGCCCAAGTCGACGGGTGAAAGTCACAGCTGCTGAGGAAGCGAGAGCTC
CATCTGGATACCAGAGACCCCTGGGCCATCAGTGCAGCAGGAACCACCATGTGAGAGCCGCGGCCAGGCA
GCCCCACGTCACGCGGCCTGCTCCAGGCAGCCCCATGTCAGGGGGTCGAGTCCCCCCACCGCACAAGGCC
TGCTATGGGCTGCCCCATGTCAGGGGGTCGAGTCCCCCCACATCATGAGGCCTGCTCCAGGCAGCTGTGC
TCTTCTTCTTCCGTCTGTAACCAGCTCCAGTCTAGGGCCGTGAAACTCTGGTCTTGTTCCCTCACAGTGT
CCTGTATGGCATTTTCTAGCAGGGTGCAGAGGTTATGTGCTTCAGCCACCAGTTCTTCACTCTTCTTGGC
TGGCTCAGGTAAGCTGTTGGAGGCCGTGGAGGGCTGAGACATCAGCTGCCCAGGCTGGCTAAGTCGAGAG
GCATTCATGCTATCCGGGCTTCCACTGACAGGACCACGGACCTTGCTACAAGCAATCTTCAGGAGATTCC
AGAGCTCCTTCTGCCGCTTCTCCTGCAGCCGGACAACAGTCTTCTCATCCTCATTCATTAAGCTCACCAC
CTCTTCCACCTTGGGCAACAGTTCCAGCGCCTTCTGCTTGCAAACCACAGTTTT
